>Addgene plasmid #137795 | mTurquoise2-RnBarr1 | depositor full sequence | sequence record 266052 | Full Sequence
TAGTTATTAATAGTAATCAATTACGGGGTCATTAGTTCATAGCCCATATATGGAGTTCCGCGTTACATAA
CTTACGGTAAATGGCCCGCCTGGCTGACCGCCCAACGACCCCCGCCCATTGACGTCAATAATGACGTATG
TTCCCATAGTAACGCCAATAGGGACTTTCCATTGACGTCAATGGGTGGAGTATTTACGGTAAACTGCCCA
CTTGGCAGTACATCAAGTGTATCATATGCCAAGTACGCCCCCTATTGACGTCAATGACGGTAAATGGCCC
GCCTGGCATTATGCCCAGTACATGACCTTATGGGACTTTCCTACTTGGCAGTACATCTACGTATTAGTCA
TCGCTATTACCATGGTGATGCGGTTTTGGCAGTACATCAATGGGCGTGGATAGCGGTTTGACTCACGGGG
ATTTCCAAGTCTCCACCCCATTGACGTCAATGGGAGTTTGTTTTGGCACCAAAATCAACGGGACTTTCCA
AAATGTCGTAACAACTCCGCCCCATTGACGCAAATGGGCGGTAGGCGTGTACGGTGGGAGGTCTATATAA
GCAGAGCTGGTTTAGTGAACCGTCAGATCCGCTAGCGCTACCGGTCGCCACCATGGTGAGCAAGGGCGAG
GAGCTGTTCACCGGGGTGGTGCCCATCCTGGTCGAGCTGGACGGCGACGTAAACGGCCACAAGTTCAGCG
TGTCCGGCGAGGGCGAGGGCGATGCCACCTACGGCAAGCTGACCCTGAAGTTCATCTGCACCACCGGCAA
GCTGCCCGTGCCCTGGCCCACCCTCGTGACCACCCTGTCCTGGGGCGTGCAGTGCTTCGCCCGCTACCCC
GACCACATGAAGCAGCACGACTTCTTCAAGTCCGCCATGCCCGAAGGCTACGTCCAGGAGCGCACCATCT
TCTTCAAGGACGACGGCAACTACAAGACCCGCGCCGAGGTGAAGTTCGAGGGCGACACCCTGGTGAACCG
CATCGAGCTGAAGGGCATCGACTTCAAGGAGGACGGCAACATCCTGGGGCACAAGCTGGAGTACAACTAC
TTTAGCGACAACGTCTATATCACCGCCGACAAGCAGAAGAACGGCATCAAGGCCAACTTCAAGATCCGCC
ACAACATCGAGGACGGCGGCGTGCAGCTCGCCGACCACTACCAGCAGAACACCCCCATCGGCGACGGCCC
CGTGCTGCTGCCCGACAACCACTACCTGAGCACCCAGTCCAAGCTGAGCAAAGACCCCAACGAGAAGCGC
GATCACATGGTCCTGCTGGAGTTCGTGACCGCCGCCGGGATCACTCTCGGCATGGACGAGCTGTACAAGT
CCGGAATGGGCGACAAAGGGACACGAGTGTTCAAGAAGGCAAGCCCCAATGGAAAGCTCACCGTCTACCT
GGGAAAGCGGGACTTTGTGGACCACATTGACCTGGTGGACCCCGTGGATGGCGTGGTCCTGGTGGATCCT
GAGTATCTCAAAGAAAGGCGAGTCTACGTGACACTGACCTGCGCCTTCCGGTATGGCCGGGAAGACCTGG
ATGTCTTGGGTCTGACTTTTCGCAAAGACCTGTTTGTGGCTAACGTGCAGTCCTTCCCACCGGCCCCTGA
GGACAAGAAGCCACTGACTCGGCTACAAGAGCGACTCATCAAGAAGCTGGGCGAGCATGCCTACCCCTTC
ACCTTTGAGATCCCGCCAAACCTTCCGTGCTCAGTCACATTGCAACCTGGGCCTGAGGACACAGGGAAGG
CCTGCGGTGTGGATTATGAAGTGAAAGCCTTCTGTGCTGAGAACCTGGAGGAGAAGATCCACAAAAGGAA
TTCTGTGCGGCTAGTCATCCGGAAGGTTCAATATGCCCCTGAGAGGCCTGGCCCTCAGCCCACGGCTGAG
ACCACCAGACAGTTCCTCATGTCGGACAAGCCCCTGCACCTTGAGGCATCTCTGGATAAGGAGATCTATT
ATCATGGAGAACCCATCAGCGTCAATGTCCATGTCACCAACAACACCAACAAGACTGTGAAGAAGATCAA
GATCTCGGTGCGCCAGTATGCAGACATCTGTCTCTTCAACACAGCTCAGTACAAGTGCCCAGTGGCCATG
GAGGAAGCTGATGATACTGTGGCACCCAGCTCAACATTCTGCAAGGTCTACACACTGACTCCCTTCCTGG
CAAACAACAGAGAGAAGCGGGGGCTTGCCCTCGACGGGAAGCTCAAGCATGAAGACACAAATCTGGCTTC
CAGCACTCTGTTGCGGGAAGGCGCCAACCGTGAAATCCTGGGTATCATTGTTTCCTACAAAGTCAAAGTG
AAGCTGGTGGTGTCCCGGGGCGGCCTGTTGGGAGACCTTGCATCCAGTGATGTGGCTGTGGAACTGCCCT
TTACCTTAATGCACCCCAAGCCTAAAGAGGAGCCCCCACATCGGGAAGTTCCAGAGAGCGAGACTCCAGT
AGACACCAATCTCATAGAGCTTGACACCAATGATGACGACATTGTGTTTGAGGACTTTGCTCGTCAGCGG
CTGAAAGGCATGAAGGATGACAAGGACGAAGAGGATGATGGCACCGGCTCTCCACACCTCAACAACAGAT
AAAAGCTTCGAATTCTGCAGTCGACGGTACCGCGGGCCCGGGATCCACCGGATCTAGATAACTGATCATA
ATCAGCCATACCACATTTGTAGAGGTTTTACTTGCTTTAAAAAACCTCCCACACCTCCCCCTGAACCTGA
AACATAAAATGAATGCAATTGTTGTTGTTAACTTGTTTATTGCAGCTTATAATGGTTACAAATAAAGCAA
TAGCATCACAAATTTCACAAATAAAGCATTTTTTTCACTGCATTCTAGTTGTGGTTTGTCCAAACTCATC
AATGTATCTTAACGCGTAAATTGTAAGCGTTAATATTTTGTTAAAATTCGCGTTAAATTTTTGTTAAATC
AGCTCATTTTTTAACCAATAGGCCGAAATCGGCAAAATCCCTTATAAATCAAAAGAATAGACCGAGATAG
GGT
[37 nt withheld, positions 3014-3050]
AAAGAACGTGGACTCCAACGTCAAAGG
[49 nt withheld, positions 3078-3126]
T
[91 nt withheld, positions 3128-3218]
G
[124 nt withheld, positions 3220-3343]
CAGGTGGCACTTTTCGGGGAAATGTGCGCGGAACCCCTATTTGTTTATTTTTCTAAATACATTCAAATAT
GTATCCGCTCATGAGACAATAACCCTGATAAATGCTTCAATAATATTGAAAAAGGAAGAGTCCTGAGGCG
GAAAGAACCAGCTGTGGAATGTGTGTCAGTTAGGGTGTGGAAAGTCCCCAGGCTCCCCAGCAGGCAGAAG
TATGCAAAGCATGCATCTCAATTAGTCAGCAACCAGGTGTGGAAAGTCCCCAGGCTCCCCAGCAGGCAGA
AGTATGCAAAGCATGCATCTCAATTAGTCAGCAACCATAGTCCCGCCCCTAACTCCGCCCATCCCGCCCC
TAACTCCGCCCAGTTCCGCCCATTCTCCGCCCCATGGCTGACTAATTTTTTTTATTTATGCAGAGGCCGA
GGCCGCCTCGGCCTCTGAGCTATTCCAGAAGTAGTGAGGAGGCTTTTTTGGAGGCCTAGGCTTTTGCAAA
GATCGATCAAGAGACAGGATGAGGATCGTTTCGCATGATTGAACAAGATGGATTGCACGCAGGTTCTCCG
GCCGCTTGGGTGGAGAGGCTATTCGGCTATGACTGGGCACAACAGACAATCGGCTGCTCTGATGCCGCCG
TGTTCCGGCTGTCAGCGCAGGGGCGCCCGGTTCTTTTTGTCAAGACCGACCTGTCCGGTGCCCTGAATGA
ACTGCAAGACGAGGCAGCGCGGCTATCGTGGCTGGCCACGACGGGCGTTCCTTGCGCAGCTGTGCTCGAC
GTTGTCACTGAAGCGGGAAGGGACTGGCTGCTATTGGGCGAAGTGCCGGGGCAGGATCTCCTGTCATCTC
ACCTTGCTCCTGCCGAGAAAGTATCCATCATGGCTGATGCAATGCGGCGGCTGCATACGCTTGATCCGGC
TACCTGCCCATTCGACCACCAAGCGAAACATCGCATCGAGCGAGCACGTACTCGGATGGAAGCCGGTCTT
GTCGATCAGGATGATCTGGACGAAGAGCATCAGGGGCTCGCGCCAGCCGAACTGTTCGCCAGGCTCAAGG
CGAGCATGCCCGACGGCGAGGATCTCGTCGTGACCCATGGCGATGCCTGCTTGCCGAATATCATGGTGGA
AAATGGCCGCTTTTCTGGATTCATCGACTGTGGCCGGCTGGGTGTGGCGGACCGCTATCAGGACATAGCG
TTGGCTACCCGTGATATTGCTGAAGAGCTTGGCGGCGAATGGGCTGACCGCTTCCTCGTGCTTTACGGTA
TCGCCGCTCCCGATTCGCAGCGCATCGCCTTCTATCGCCTTCTTGACGAGTTCTTCTGAGCGGGACTCTG
GGGTTCGAAATGACCGACCAAGCGACGCCCAACCTGCCATCACGAGATTTCGATTCCACCGCCGCCTTCT
ATGAAAGGTTGGGCTTCGGAATCGTTTTCCGGGACGCCGGCTGGATGATCCTCCAGCGCGGGGATCTCAT
GCTGGAGTTCTTCGCCCACCCTAGGGGGAGGCTAACTGAAACACGGAAGGAGACAATACCGGAAGGAACC
CGCGCTATGACGGCAATAAAAAGACAGAATAAAACGCACGGTGTTGGGTCGTTTGTTCATAAACGCGGGG
TTCGGTCCCAGGGCTGGCACTCTGTCGATACCCCACCGAGACCCCATTGGGGCCAATACGCCCGCGTTTC
TTCCTTTTCCCCACCCCACCCCCCAAGTTCGGGTGAAGGCCCAGGGCTCGCAGCCAACGTCGGGGCGGCA
GGCCCTGCCATAGCCTCAGGTTACTCATATATACTTTAGATTGATTTAAAACTTCATTTTTAATTTAAAA
GGATCTAGGTGAAGATCCTTTTTGATAATCTCATGACCAAAATCCCTTAACGTGAGTTTTCGTTCCACTG
AGCGTCAGACCCCGTAGAAAAGATCAAAGGATCTTCTTGAGATCCTTTTTTTCTGCGCGTAATCTGCTGC
TTGCAAACAAAAAAACCACCGCTACCAGCGGTGGTTTGTTTGCCGGATCAAGAGCTACCAACTCTTTTTC
CGAAGGTAACTGGCTTCAGCAGAGCGCAGATACCAAATACTGTCCTTCTAGTGTAGCCGTAGTTAGGCCA
CCACTTCAAGAACTCTGTAGCACCGCCTACATACCTCGCTCTGCTAATCCTGTTACCAGTGGCTGCTGCC
AGTGGCGATAAGTCGTGTCTTACCGGGTTGGACTCAAGACGATAGTTACCGGATAAGGCGCAGCGGTCGG
GCTGAACGGGGGGTTCGTGCACACAGCCCAGCTTGGAGCGAACGACCTACACCGAACTGAGATACCTACA
GCGTGAGCTATGAGAAAGCGCCACGCTTCCCGAAGGGAGAAAGGCGGACAGGTATCCGGTAAGCGGCAGG
GTCGGAACAGGAGAGCGCACGAGGGAGCTTCCAGGGGGAAACGCCTGGTATCTTTATAGTCCTGTCGGGT
TTCGCCACCTCTGACTTGAGCGTCGATTTTTGTGATGCTCGTCAGGGGGGCGGAGCCTATGGAAAAACGC
CAGCAACGCGGCCTTTTTACGGTTCCTGGCCTTTTGCTGGCCTTTTGCTCACATGTTCTTTCCTGCGTTA
TCCCCTGATTCTGTGGATAACCGTATTACCGCCATGCAT
Features (pLannotate 1.2.2; 15 found; start..end, strand, type, name):
     61..364     +  enhancer       CMV enhancer: human cytomegalovirus immediate early enhancer
    365..568     +  promoter       CMV promoter: human cytomegalovirus (CMV) immediate early promoter
    613..1329    +  CDS            mTurquoise2: mTurquoise2 is a basic (constitutively fluorescent) cyan fluorescent protein published in 2012, derived from Aequorea victoria. It is reported to be a rapidly-maturing monomer with very low acid sensitivity.
   1336..2589    +  CDS            Arrb1: ARRB1_RAT - Experimental evidence at protein level: Swiss-Prot protein existence level 1. Functions in regulating agonist-mediated G-protein coupled receptor (GPCR) signaling by mediating both receptor desensitization and resensitization processes. During homologous desensitization, beta- arrestins bind to the GPRK-phosphorylated receptor and sterically preclude its coupling to the cognate G-protein; the binding appears to require additional receptor determinants exposed only in the active receptor conformation. The beta-arrestins target many receptors for internalization by acting as endocyti
   2593..2636    +  misc_feature   MCS (fragment): multiple cloning site
   2653..2737    +  CDS            large T antigen (fragment): large T antigen from SV40 (simian virus 40)
   2760..2881    +  polyA_signal   SV40 poly(A) signal: SV40 polyadenylation signal
   2915..3343    -  rep_origin     f1 ori (sequence partly withheld): f1 bacteriophage origin of replication; arrow indicates direction of (+) strand synthesis
   3370..3474    +  promoter       AmpR promoter: bla
   3476..3833    +  promoter       SV40 promoter: SV40 enhancer and early promoter
   3868..4662    +  CDS            NeoR/KanR: aminoglycoside phosphotransferase from Tn5; aph(3')-II (or nptII); confers resistance to neomycin, kanamycin, and G418 (Geneticin®)
   4683..4835    +  CDS            ble (fragment): BLE_KLEPN - Experimental evidence at protein level: Swiss-Prot protein existence level 1. Binding protein with a strong affinity to the bleomycin family of antibiotics. Binds to CL990; an antimitotic-antibiotic compound. From Klebsiella pneumoniae.
   4894..4941    +  polyA_signal   HSV TK poly(A) signal: herpes simplex virus thymidine kinase polyadenylation signal (Cole and Stacy, 1985)
   5032..5048    -  polyA_signal   bGH poly(A) signal (fragment): bovine growth hormone polyadenylation signal
   5270..5858    +  rep_origin     ori: high-copy-number ColE1/pMB1/pBR322/pUC origin of replication
