>Addgene plasmid #137795 | mTurquoise2-RnBarr1 | addgene full sequence | sequence record 273123 | Addgene NGS Result
GTGATGCGGTTTTGGCAGTACATCAATGGGCGTGGATAGCGGTTTGACTCACGGGGATTTCCAAGTCTCC
ACCCCATTGACGTCAATGGGAGTTTGTTTTGGCACCAAAATCAACGGGACTTTCCAAAATGTCGTAACAA
CTCCGCCCCATTGACGCAAATGGGCGGTAGGCGTGTACGGTGGGAGGTCTATATAAGCAGAGCTGGTTTA
GTGAACCGTCAGATCCGCTAGCGCTACCGGTCGCCACCATGGTGAGCAAGGGCGAGGAGCTGTTCACCGG
GGTGGTGCCCATCCTGGTCGAGCTGGACGGCGACGTAAACGGCCACAAGTTCAGCGTGTCCGGCGAGGGC
GAGGGCGATGCCACCTACGGCAAGCTGACCCTGAAGTTCATCTGCACCACCGGCAAGCTGCCCGTGCCCT
GGCCCACCCTCGTGACCACCCTGTCCTGGGGCGTGCAGTGCTTCGCCCGCTACCCCGACCACATGAAGCA
GCACGACTTCTTCAAGTCCGCCATGCCCGAAGGCTACGTCCAGGAGCGCACCATCTTCTTCAAGGACGAC
GGCAACTACAAGACCCGCGCCGAGGTGAAGTTCGAGGGCGACACCCTGGTGAACCGCATCGAGCTGAAGG
GCATCGACTTCAAGGAGGACGGCAACATCCTGGGGCACAAGCTGGAGTACAACTACTTTAGCGACAACGT
CTATATCACCGCCGACAAGCAGAAGAACGGCATCAAGGCCAACTTCAAGATCCGCCACAACATCGAGGAC
GGCGGCGTGCAGCTCGCCGACCACTACCAGCAGAACACCCCCATCGGCGACGGCCCCGTGCTGCTGCCCG
ACAACCACTACCTGAGCACCCAGTCCAAGCTGAGCAAAGACCCCAACGAGAAGCGCGATCACATGGTCCT
GCTGGAGTTCGTGACCGCCGCCGGGATCACTCTCGGCATGGACGAGCTGTACAAGTCCGGAATGGGCGAC
AAAGGGACACGAGTGTTCAAGAAGGCAAGCCCCAATGGAAAGCTCACCGTCTACCTGGGAAAGCGGGACT
TTGTGGACCACATTGACCTGGTGGACCCCGTGGATGGCGTGGTCCTGGTGGATCCTGAGTATCTCAAAGA
AAGGCGAGTCTACGTGACACTGACCTGCGCCTTCCGGTATGGCCGGGAAGACCTGGATGTCTTGGGTCTG
ACTTTTCGCAAAGACCTGTTTGTGGCTAACGTGCAGTCCTTCCCACCGGCCCCTGAGGACAAGAAGCCAC
TGACTCGGCTACAAGAGCGACTCATCAAGAAGCTGGGCGAGCATGCCTACCCCTTCACCTTTGAGATCCC
GCCAAACCTTCCGTGCTCAGTCACATTGCAACCTGGGCCTGAGGACACAGGGAAGGCCTGCGGTGTGGAT
TATGAAGTGAAAGCCTTCTGTGCTGAGAACCTGGAGGAGAAGATCCACAAAAGGAATTCTGTGCGGCTAG
TCATCCGGAAGGTTCAATATGCCCCTGAGAGGCCTGGCCCTCAGCCCACGGCTGAGACCACCAGACAGTT
CCTCATGTCGGACAAGCCCCTGCACCTTGAGGCATCTCTGGATAAGGAGATCTATTATCATGGAGAACCC
ATCAGCGTCAATGTCCATGTCACCAACAACACCAACAAGACTGTGAAGAAGATCAAGATCTCGGTGCGCC
AGTATGCAGACATCTGTCTCTTCAACACAGCTCAGTACAAGTGCCCAGTGGCCATGGAGGAAGCTGATGA
TACTGTGGCACCCAGCTCAACATTCTGCAAGGTCTACACACTGACTCCCTTCCTGGCAAACAACAGAGAG
AAGCGGGGGCTTGCCCTCGACGGGAAGCTCAAGCATGAAGACACAAATCTGGCTTCCAGCACTCTGTTGC
GGGAAGGCGCCAACCGTGAAATCCTGGGTATCATTGTTTCCTACAAAGTCAAAGTGAAGCTGGTGGTGTC
CCGGGGCGGCCTGTTGGGAGACCTTGCATCCAGTGACGTGGCTGTGGAACTGCCCTTTACCTTAATGCAC
CCCAAGCCTAAAGAGGAGCCCCCACATCGGGAAGTTCCAGAGAGCGAGACTCCAGTAGACACCAATCTCA
TAGAGCTTGACACCAATGATGACGACATTGTGTTTGAGGACTTTGCTCGTCAGCGGCTGAAAGGCATGAA
GGATGACAAGGACGAAGAGGATGATGGCACCGGCTCTCCACACCTCAACAACAGATAAAAGCTTCGAATT
CTGCAGTCGACGGTACCGCGGGCCCGGGATCCACCGGATCTAGATAACTGATCATAATCAGCCATACCAC
ATTTGTAGAGGTTTTACTTGCTTTAAAAAACCTCCCACACCTCCCCCTGAACCTGAAACATAAAATGAAT
GCAATTGTTGTTGTTAACTTGTTTATTGCAGCTTATAATGGTTACAAATAAAGCAATAGCATCACAAATT
TCACAAATAAAGCATTTTTTTCACTGCATTCTAGTTGTGGTTTGTCCAAACTCATCAATGTATCTTAAGG
CGTAAATTGTAAGCGTTAATATTTTGTTAAAATTCGCGTTAAATTTTTGTTAAATCAGCTCATTTTTTAA
CCAATAGGCCGAAATCGGCAAAATCCCTTATAAATCAAAAGAATAGACCGAGATAGGGT
[37 nt withheld, positions 2650-2686]
AAAGAACGTGGACTCCAACGTCAAAGG
[49 nt withheld, positions 2714-2762]
T
[91 nt withheld, positions 2764-2854]
G
[124 nt withheld, positions 2856-2979]
CAGGTGGCACTTTTCGGGGAAATGTGCGCGGAACCCCTATTTGTTTATTTTTCTAAATACATTCAAATAT
GTATCCGCTCATGAGACAATAACCCTGATAAATGCTTCAATAATATTGAAAAAGGAAGAGTCCTGAGGCG
GAAAGAACCAGCTGTGGAATGTGTGTCAGTTAGGGTGTGGAAAGTCCCCAGGCTCCCCAGCAGGCAGAAG
TATGCAAAGCATGCATCTCAATTAGTCAGCAACCAGGTGTGGAAAGTCCCCAGGCTCCCCAGCAGGCAGA
AGTATGCAAAGCATGCATCTCAATTAGTCAGCAACCATAGTCCCGCCCCTAACTCCGCCCATCCCGCCCC
TAACTCCGCCCAGTTCCGCCCATTCTCCGCCCCATGGCTGACTAATTTTTTTTATTTATGCAGAGGCCGA
GGCCGCCTCGGCCTCTGAGCTATTCCAGAAGTAGTGAGGAGGCTTTTTTGGAGGCCTAGGCTTTTGCAAA
GATCGATCAAGAGACAGGATGAGGATCGTTTCGCATGATTGAACAAGATGGATTGCACGCAGGTTCTCCG
GCCGCTTGGGTGGAGAGGCTATTCGGCTATGACTGGGCACAACAGACAATCGGCTGCTCTGATGCCGCCG
TGTTCCGGCTGTCAGCGCAGGGGCGCCCGGTTCTTTTTGTCAAGACCGACCTGTCCGGTGCCCTGAATGA
ACTGCAAGACGAGGCAGCGCGGCTATCGTGGCTGGCCACGACGGGCGTTCCTTGCGCAGCTGTGCTCGAC
GTTGTCACTGAAGCGGGAAGGGACTGGCTGCTATTGGGCGAAGTGCCGGGGCAGGATCTCCTGTCATCTC
ACCTTGCTCCTGCCGAGAAAGTATCCATCATGGCTGATGCAATGCGGCGGCTGCATACGCTTGATCCGGC
TACCTGCCCATTCGACCACCAAGCGAAACATCGCATCGAGCGAGCACGTACTCGGATGGAAGCCGGTCTT
GTCGATCAGGATGATCTGGACGAAGAGCATCAGGGGCTCGCGCCAGCCGAACTGTTCGCCAGGCTCAAGG
CGAGCATGCCCGACGGCGAGGATCTCGTCGTGACCCATGGCGATGCCTGCTTGCCGAATATCATGGTGGA
AAATGGCCGCTTTTCTGGATTCATCGACTGTGGCCGGCTGGGTGTGGCGGACCGCTATCAGGACATAGCG
TTGGCTACCCGTGATATTGCTGAAGAGCTTGGCGGCGAATGGGCTGACCGCTTCCTCGTGCTTTACGGTA
TCGCCGCTCCCGATTCGCAGCGCATCGCCTTCTATCGCCTTCTTGACGAGTTCTTCTGAGCGGGACTCTG
GGGTTCGAAATGACCGACCAAGCGACGCCCAACCTGCCATCACGAGATTTCGATTCCACCGCCGCCTTCT
ATGAAAGGTTGGGCTTCGGAATCGTTTTCCGGGACGCCGGCTGGATGATCCTCCAGCGCGGGGATCTCAT
GCTGGAGTTCTTCGCCCACCCTAGGGGGAGGCTAACTGAAACACGGAAGGAGACAATACCGGAAGGAACC
CGCGCTATGACGGCAATAAAAAGACAGAATAAAACGCACGGTGTTGGGTCGTTTGTTCATAAACGCGGGG
TTCGGTCCCAGGGCTGGCACTCTGTCGATACCCCACCGAGACCCCATTGGGGCCAATACGCCCGCGTTTC
TTCCTTTTCCCCACCCCACCCCCCAAGTTCGGGTGAAGGCCCAGGGCTCGCAGCCAACGTCGGGGCGGCA
GGCCCTGCCATAGCCTCAGGTTACTCATATATACTTTAGATTGATTTAAAACTTCATTTTTAATTTAAAA
GGATCTAGGTGAAGATCCTTTTTGATAATCTCATGACCAAAATCCCTTAACGTGAGTTTTCGTTCCACTG
AGCGTCAGACCCCGTAGAAAAGATCAAAGGATCTTCTTGAGATCCTTTTTTTCTGCGCGTAATCTGCTGC
TTGCAAACAAAAAAACCACCGCTACCAGCGGTGGTTTGTTTGCCGGATCAAGAGCTACCAACTCTTTTTC
CGAAGGTAACTGGCTTCAGCAGAGCGCAGATACCAAATACTGTTCTTCTAGTGTAGCCGTAGTTAGGCCA
CCACTTCAAGAACTCTGTAGCACCGCCTACATACCTCGCTCTGCTAATCCTGTTACCAGTGGCTGCTGCC
AGTGGCGATAAGTCGTGTCTTACCGGGTTGGACTCAAGACGATAGTTACCGGATAAGGCGCAGCGGTCGG
GCTGAACGGGGGGTTCGTGCACACAGCCCAGCTTGGAGCGAACGACCTACACCGAACTGAGATACCTACA
GCGTGAGCTATGAGAAAGCGCCACGCTTCCCGAAGGGAGAAAGGCGGACAGGTATCCGGTAAGCGGCAGG
GTCGGAACAGGAGAGCGCACGAGGGAGCTTCCAGGGGGAAACGCCTGGTATCTTTATAGTCCTGTCGGGT
TTCGCCACCTCTGACTTGAGCGTCGATTTTTGTGATGCTCGTCAGGGGGGCGGAGCCTATGGAAAAACGC
CAGCAACGCGGCCTTTTTACGGTTCCTGGCCTTTTGCTGGCCTTTTGCTCACATGTTCTTTCCTGCGTTA
TCCCCTGATTCTGTGGATAACCGTATTACCGCCATGCATTAGTTATTAATAGTAATCAATTACGGGGTCA
TTAGTTCATAGCCCATATATGGAGTTCCGCGTTACATAACTTACGGTAAATGGCCCGCCTGGCTGACCGC
CCAACGACCCCCGCCCATTGACGTCAATAATGACGTATGTTCCCATAGTAACGCCAATAGGGACTTTCCA
TTGACGTCAATGGGTGGAGTATTTACGGTAAACTGCCCACTTGGCAGTACATCAAGTGTATCATATGCCA
AGTACGCCCCCTATTGACGTCAATGACGGTAAATGGCCCGCCTGGCATTATGCCCAGTACATGACCTTAT
GGGACTTTCCTACTTGGCAGTACATCTACGTATTAGTCATCGCTATTACCATG
Features (pLannotate 1.2.2; 15 found; start..end, strand, type, name):
      1..204     +  promoter       CMV promoter: human cytomegalovirus (CMV) immediate early promoter
    249..965     +  CDS            mTurquoise2: mTurquoise2 is a basic (constitutively fluorescent) cyan fluorescent protein published in 2012, derived from Aequorea victoria. It is reported to be a rapidly-maturing monomer with very low acid sensitivity.
    972..2225    +  CDS            Arrb1: ARRB1_RAT - Experimental evidence at protein level: Swiss-Prot protein existence level 1. Functions in regulating agonist-mediated G-protein coupled receptor (GPCR) signaling by mediating both receptor desensitization and resensitization processes. During homologous desensitization, beta- arrestins bind to the GPRK-phosphorylated receptor and sterically preclude its coupling to the cognate G-protein; the binding appears to require additional receptor determinants exposed only in the active receptor conformation. The beta-arrestins target many receptors for internalization by acting as endocyti
   2229..2272    +  misc_feature   MCS (fragment): multiple cloning site
   2289..2373    +  CDS            large T antigen (fragment): large T antigen from SV40 (simian virus 40)
   2396..2517    +  polyA_signal   SV40 poly(A) signal: SV40 polyadenylation signal
   2551..2979    -  rep_origin     f1 ori (sequence partly withheld): f1 bacteriophage origin of replication; arrow indicates direction of (+) strand synthesis
   3006..3110    +  promoter       AmpR promoter: bla
   3112..3469    +  promoter       SV40 promoter: SV40 enhancer and early promoter
   3504..4298    +  CDS            NeoR/KanR: aminoglycoside phosphotransferase from Tn5; aph(3')-II (or nptII); confers resistance to neomycin, kanamycin, and G418 (Geneticin®)
   4319..4471    +  CDS            ble (fragment): BLE_KLEPN - Experimental evidence at protein level: Swiss-Prot protein existence level 1. Binding protein with a strong affinity to the bleomycin family of antibiotics. Binds to CL990; an antimitotic-antibiotic compound. From Klebsiella pneumoniae.
   4530..4577    +  polyA_signal   HSV TK poly(A) signal: herpes simplex virus thymidine kinase polyadenylation signal (Cole and Stacy, 1985)
   4668..4684    -  polyA_signal   bGH poly(A) signal (fragment): bovine growth hormone polyadenylation signal
   4906..5494    +  rep_origin     ori: high-copy-number ColE1/pMB1/pBR322/pUC origin of replication
   5669..5972    +  enhancer       CMV enhancer: human cytomegalovirus immediate early enhancer
