[The description below was written by a language model from this plasmid's Addgene catalogue record and pLannotate feature annotations shown in this document.]
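Description:
mTurquoise2-RnBarr1 is a mammalian expression plasmid of about 6 kb built on the pEGFP-C1 backbone, in which the original EGFP has been replaced by the cyan fluorescent protein mTurquoise2. It is propagated in E. coli at high copy from a ColE1/pUC-type origin and also carries an f1 phage origin. A single NeoR/KanR (Tn5 aminoglycoside phosphotransferase) gene sits behind tandem bacterial (bla) and SV40 early promoters and ends in an HSV TK polyadenylation signal. This arrangement gives kanamycin resistance in bacteria and can give G418 resistance in transfected mammalian cells.

The payload is a fusion protein driven by the human CMV immediate-early enhancer and promoter. The mTurquoise2 coding sequence comes first, followed after a very short linker by the rat beta-arrestin 1 (Arrb1) coding sequence, so the fluorophore is at the N-terminus of the arrestin. A remnant of the multiple cloning site and the SV40 poly(A) signal lie downstream. The small large T antigen, ble and bGH poly(A) fragments flagged in the annotation appear to be incidental backbone matches rather than functional parts. The depositor sequence and the repository's sequencing result carry the same features in the same order and differ only in the numbering start point.

Beta-arrestins bind activated, phosphorylated G-protein-coupled receptors and mediate desensitization and internalization, so the tagged protein allows live-cell imaging of arrestin localization. This fits the associated study of AT1A and H1 receptor signaling mutants. The catalogue purpose line says "beta-arrestin2", but the plasmid name, insert field, gene entry and sequence annotation all identify the insert as rat beta-arrestin 1.
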