Addgene plasmid #137795: mTurquoise2-RnBarr1
Purpose: Visualization of beta-arrestin2
Depositing lab: Dorus Gadella. Depositing organization: University of Amsterdam. Publication: Not So Dry After All: DRY Mutants of the AT1A Receptor and H1 Receptor Can Induce G-Protein-Dependent Signaling. Pietraszewska-Bogiel A, Joosen L, Chertkova AO, Goedhart J. ACS Omega. 2020 Feb 3;5(6):2648-2659. doi: 10.1021/acsomega.9b03146. eCollection 2020 Feb 18. PubMed 32095688.
Backbone
  Vector backbone: pEGFP-C1
  Vector type: Mammalian Expression
Growth in bacteria
  Bacterial resistance: Kanamycin, 50 μg/mL
  Growth temperature: 37°C
  Growth strain: DH5alpha
  Copy number: High Copy
Gene/Insert
  Gene/Insert name: Rat beta-arrestin 1
  Species: R. norvegicus (rat)
  Entrez Gene: Arrb1 (a.k.a. BARRES)
  Promoter: CMV
  Cloning method: Restriction Enzyme; 5′ cloning site Unknown (unknown if destroyed)
Terms and licenses: Academic/Nonprofit Terms; Industry Terms: Not Available to Industry
How to cite: mTurquoise2-RnBarr1 was a gift from Dorus Gadella (Addgene plasmid # 137795 ; http://n2t.net/addgene:137795 ; RRID:Addgene_137795)
